>Addgene plasmid #200788 | pCDNA3.1-SNAPf | addgene full sequence | sequence record 435683 | Addgene NGS Result
CTATTTCGTTCATCCATAGTTGCCTGACTCCCCGTCGTGTAGATAACTACGATACGGGAGGGCTTACCAT
CTGGCCCCAGTGCTGCAATGATACCGCGAGACCCACGCTCACCGGCTCCAGATTTATCAGCAATAAACCA
GCCAGCCGGAAGGGCCGAGCGCAGAAGTGGTCCTGCAACTTTATCCGCCTCCATCCAGTCTATTAATTGT
TGCCGGGAAGCTAGAGTAAGTAGTTCGCCAGTTAATAGTTTGCGCAACGTTGTTGCCATTGCTACAGGCA
TCGTGGTGTCACGCTCGTCGTTTGGTATGGCTTCATTCAGCTCCGGTTCCCAACGATCAAGGCGAGTTAC
ATGATCCCCCATGTTGTGCAAAAAAGCGGTTAGCTCCTTCGGTCCTCCGATCGTTGTCAGAAGTAAGTTG
GCCGCAGTGTTATCACTCATGGTTATGGCAGCACTGCATAATTCTCTTACTGTCATGCCATCCGTAAGAT
GCTTTTCTGTGACTGGTGAGTACTCAACCAAGTCATTCTGAGAATAGTGTATGCGGCGACCGAGTTGCTC
TTGCCCGGCGTCAATACGGGATAATACCGCGCCACATAGCAGAACTTTAAAAGTGCTCATCATTGGAAAA
CGTTCTTCGGGGCGAAAACTCTCAAGGATCTTACCGCTGTTGAGATCCAGTTCGATGTAACCCACTCGTG
CACCCAACTGATCTTCAGCATCTTTTACTTTCACCAGCGTTTCTGGGTGAGCAAAAACAGGAAGGCAAAA
TGCCGCAAAAAAGGGAATAAGGGCGACACGGAAATGTTGAATACTCATACTCTTCCTTTTTCAATATTAT
TGAAGCATTTATCAGGGTTATTGTCTCATGAGCGGATACATATTTGAATGTATTTAGAAAAATAAACAAA
TAGGGGTTCCGCGCACATTTCCCCGAAAAGTGCCACCTGACGTCGACGGATCGGGAGATCTCCCGATCCC
CTATGGTGCACTCTCAGTACAATCTGCTCTGATGCCGCATAGTTAAGCCAGTATCTGCTCCCTGCTTGTG
TGTTGGAGGTCGCTGAGTAGTGCGCGAGCAAAATTTAAGCTACAACAAGGCAAGGCTTGACCGACAATTG
CATGAAGAATCTGCTTAGGGTTAGGCGTTTTGCGCTGCTTCGCGATGTACGGGCCAGATATACGCGTTGA
CATTGATTATTGACTAGTTATTAATAGTAATCAATTACGGGGTCATTAGTTCATAGCCCATATATGGAGT
TCCGCGTTACATAACTTACGGTAAATGGCCCGCCTGGCTGACCGCCCAACGACCCCCGCCCATTGACGTC
AATAATGACGTATGTTCCCATAGTAACGCCAATAGGGACTTTCCATTGACGTCAATGGGTGGAGTATTTA
CGGTAAACTGCCCACTTGGCAGTACATCAAGTGTATCATATGCCAAGTACGCCCCCTATTGACGTCAATG
ACGGTAAATGGCCCGCCTGGCATTATGCCCAGTACATGACCTTATGGGACTTTCCTACTTGGCAGTACAT
CTACGTATTAGTCATCGCTATTACCATGGTGATGCGGTTTTGGCAGTACATCAATGGGCGTGGATAGCGG
TTTGACTCACGGGGATTTCCAAGTCTCCACCCCATTGACGTCAATGGGAGTTTGTTTTGGCACCAAAATC
AACGGGACTTTCCAAAATGTCGTAACAACTCCGCCCCATTGACGCAAATGGGCGGTAGGCGTGTACGGTG
GGAGGTCTATATAAGCAGAGCTCTCTGGCTAACTAGAGAACCCACTGCTTACTGGCTTATCGAAATTAAT
ACGACTCACTATAGGGAGACCCAAGCTGGCTAGCGTTTAAACTTAAGCTTGGTACCGGATCCGCTGGATC
TGCTGCTGGAAGCGGCGAATTCGATAAGGATTGTGAAATGAAGCGCACAACCCTGGACTCCCCACTGGGC
AAACTTGAGCTGTCTGGATGCGAGCAGGGACTGCACAGAATCATATTCCTCGGAAAGGGCACCAGCGCCG
CTGATGCAGTGGAAGTTCCAGCACCAGCTGCAGTGCTTGGTGGACCAGAGCCACTTATGCAGGCTACAGC
TTGGCTGAATGCTTATTTCCACCAGCCGGAAGCCATCGAAGAGTTTCCCGTGCCAGCACTGCACCATCCT
GTCTTTCAACAAGAGTCCTTCACACGGCAAGTCCTGTGGAAACTCCTGAAAGTCGTGAAATTTGGGGAAG
TGATCTCCTACAGCCACCTGGCTGCACTGGCCGGAAATCCTGCAGCAACTGCCGCTGTGAAAACTGCCCT
GTCCGGCAATCCAGTGCCAATCCTGATTCCTTGTCACCGGGTCGTCCAGGGCGACCTGGATGTTGGAGGA
TATGAAGGCGGACTGGCTGTCAAAGAGTGGCTCCTTGCTCACGAGGGCCATAGACTCGGAAAGCCTGGAC
TTGGTGGAAGCGCCGGATCTGCAGCAGGATCTGGCGAGTTTCACCACCACCATCACCACGACTACAAGGA
CGACGACGACAAATGAGCGGCCGCTCGAGTCTAGAGGGCCCGTTTAAACCCGCTGATCAGCCTCGACTGT
GCCTTCTAGTTGCCAGCCATCTGTTGTTTGCCCCTCCCCCGTGCCTTCCTTGACCCTGGAAGGTGCCACT
CCCACTGTCCTTTCCTAATAAAATGAGGAAATTGCATCGCATTGTCTGAGTAGGTGTCATTCTATTCTGG
GGGGTGGGGTGGGGCAGGACAGCAAGGGGGAGGATTGGGAAGACAATAGCAGGCATGCTGGGGATGCGGT
GGGCTCTATGGCTTCTGAGGCGGAAAGAACCAGCTGGGGCTCTAGGGGGTATCCCC
[124 nt withheld, positions 2857-2980]
C
[91 nt withheld, positions 2982-3072]
A
[49 nt withheld, positions 3074-3122]
CCTTTGACGTTGGAGTCCACGTTCTTT
[37 nt withheld, positions 3150-3186]
ACCCTATCTCGGTCTATTCTTTTGATTTATAAGGGATTTTGCCGATTTCGGCCTATTGGTTAAAAAATGA
GCTGATTTAACAAAAATTTAACGCGAATTAATTCTGTGGAATGTGTGTCAGTTAGGGTGTGGAAAGTCCC
CAGGCTCCCCAGCAGGCAGAAGTATGCAAAGCATGCATCTCAATTAGTCAGCAACCAGGTGTGGAAAGTC
CCCAGGCTCCCCAGCAGGCAGAAGTATGCAAAGCATGCATCTCAATTAGTCAGCAACCATAGTCCCGCCC
CTAACTCCGCCCATCCCGCCCCTAACTCCGCCCAGTTCCGCCCATTCTCCGCCCCATGGCTGACTAATTT
TTTTTATTTATGCAGAGGCCGAGGCCGCCTCTGCCTCTGAGCTATTCCAGAAGTAGTGAGGAGGCTTTTT
TGGAGGCCTAGGCTTTTGCAAAAAGCTCCCGGGAGCTTGTATATCCATTTTCGGATCTGATCAAGAGACA
GGATGAGGATCGTTTCGCATGATTGAACAAGATGGATTGCACGCAGGTTCTCCGGCCGCTTGGGTGGAGA
GGCTATTCGGCTATGACTGGGCACAACAGACAATCGGCTGCTCTGATGCCGCCGTGTTCCGGCTGTCAGC
GCAGGGGCGCCCGGTTCTTTTTGTCAAGACCGACCTGTCCGGTGCCCTGAATGAACTGCAGGACGAGGCA
GCGCGGCTATCGTGGCTGGCCACGACGGGCGTTCCTTGCGCAGCTGTGCTCGACGTTGTCACTGAAGCGG
GAAGGGACTGGCTGCTATTGGGCGAAGTGCCGGGGCAGGATCTCCTGTCATCTCACCTTGCTCCTGCCGA
GAAAGTATCCATCATGGCTGATGCAATGCGGCGGCTGCATACGCTTGATCCGGCTACCTGCCCATTCGAC
CACCAAGCGAAACATCGCATCGAGCGAGCACGTACTCGGATGGAAGCCGGTCTTGTCGATCAGGATGATC
TGGACGAAGAGCATCAGGGGCTCGCGCCAGCCGAACTGTTCGCCAGGCTCAAGGCGCGCATGCCCGACGG
CGAGGATCTCGTCGTGACCCATGGCGATGCCTGCTTGCCGAATATCATGGTGGAAAATGGCCGCTTTTCT
GGATTCATCGACTGTGGCCGGCTGGGTGTGGCGGACCGCTATCAGGACATAGCGTTGGCTACCCGTGATA
TTGCTGAAGAGCTTGGCGGCGAATGGGCTGACCGCTTCCTCGTGCTTTACGGTATCGCCGCTCCCGATTC
GCAGCGCATCGCCTTCTATCGCCTTCTTGACGAGTTCTTCTGAGCGGGACTCTGGGGTTCGAAATGACCG
ACCAAGCGACGCCCAACCTGCCATCACGAGATTTCGATTCCACCGCCGCCTTCTATGAAAGGTTGGGCTT
CGGAATCGTTTTCCGGGACGCCGGCTGGATGATCCTCCAGCGCGGGGATCTCATGCTGGAGTTCTTCGCC
CACCCCAACTTGTTTATTGCAGCTTATAATGGTTACAAATAAAGCAATAGCATCACAAATTTCACAAATA
AAGCATTTTTTTCACTGCATTCTAGTTGTGGTTTGTCCAAACTCATCAATGTATCTTATCATGTCTGTAT
ACCGTCGACCTCTAGCTAGAGCTTGGCGTAATCATGGTCATAGCTGTTTCCTGTGTGAAATTGTTATCCG
CTCACAATTCCACACAACATACGAGCCGGAAGCATAAAGTGTAAAGCCTGGGGTGCCTAATGAGTGAGCT
AACTCACATTAATTGCGTTGCGCTCACTGCCCGCTTTCCAGTCGGGAAACCTGTCGTGCCAGCTGCATTA
ATGAATCGGCCAACGCGCGGGGAGAGGCGGTTTGCGTATTGGGCGCTCTTCCGCTTCCTCGCTCACTGAC
TCGCTGCGCTCGGTCGTTCGGCTGCGGCGAGCGGTATCAGCTCACTCAAAGGCGGTAATACGGTTATCCA
CAGAATCAGGGGATAACGCAGGAAAGAACATGTGAGCAAAAGGCCAGCAAAAGGCCAGGAACCGTAAAAA
GGCCGCGTTGCTGGCGTTTTTCCATAGGCTCCGCCCCCCTGACGAGCATCACAAAAATCGACGCTCAAGT
CAGAGGTGGCGAAACCCGACAGGACTATAAAGATACCAGGCGTTTCCCCCTGGAAGCTCCCTCGTGCGCT
CTCCTGTTCCGACCCTGCCGCTTACCGGATACCTGTCCGCCTTTCTCCCTTCGGGAAGCGTGGCGCTTTC
TCATAGCTCACGCTGTAGGTATCTCAGTTCGGTGTAGGTCGTTCGCTCCAAGCTGGGCTGTGTGCACGAA
CCCCCCGTTCAGCCCGACCGCTGCGCCTTATCCGGTAACTATCGTCTTGAGTCCAACCCGGTAAGACACG
ACTTATCGCCACTGGCAGCAGCCACTGGTAACAGGATTAGCAGAGCGAGGTATGTAGGCGGTGCTACAGA
GTTCTTGAAGTGGTGGCCTAACTACGGCTACACTAGAAGAACAGTATTTGGTATCTGCGCTCTGCTGAAG
CCAGTTACCTTCGGAAAAAGAGTTGGTAGCTCTTGATCCGGCAAACAAACCACCGCTGGTAGCGGTGGTT
TTTTTGTTTGCAAGCAGCAGATTACGCGCAGAAAAAAAGGATCTCAAGAAGATCCTTTGATCTTTTCTAC
GGGGTCTGACGCTCAGTGGAACGAAAACTCACGTTAAGGGATTTTGGTCATGAGATTATCAAAAAGGATC
TTCACCTAGATCCTTTTAAATTAAAAATGAAGTTTTAAATCAATCTAAAGTATATATGAGTAAACTTGGT
CTGACAGTTACCAATGCTTAATCAGTGAGGCACCTATCTCAGCGATCTGT
Features (pLannotate 1.2.2; 21 found; start..end, strand, type, name):
    819..923     -  promoter       AmpR promoter: bla
    982..1034    -  misc_feature   bom (fragment): basis of mobility region from pBR322
   1189..1568    +  enhancer       CMV enhancer: human cytomegalovirus immediate early enhancer
   1569..1772    +  promoter       CMV promoter: human cytomegalovirus (CMV) immediate early promoter
   1768..1801    +  LTR            5' LTR (truncated) (fragment): truncated 5' long terminal repeat (LTR) from HIV-1
   1817..1835    +  promoter       T7 promoter: promoter for bacteriophage T7 RNA polymerase
   1913..2473    +  CDS            MGMT (fragment): MGMT_HUMAN - Experimental evidence at protein level: Swiss-Prot protein existence level 1. Involved in the cellular defense against the biological effects of O6-methylguanine (O6-MeG) and O4-methylthymine (O4-MeT) in DNA. Repairs the methylated nucleobase in DNA by stoichiometrically transferring the methyl group to a cysteine residue in the enzyme. This is a suicide reaction: the enzyme is irreversibly inactivated. From Homo sapiens (Human).
   2510..2532    +  CDS            5xFLAG (fragment): five tandem FLAG® epitope tags
   2587..2811    +  polyA_signal   bGH poly(A) signal: bovine growth hormone polyadenylation signal
   2815..2836    +  promoter       SV40 promoter (fragment): SV40 enhancer and early promoter
   2857..3285    +  rep_origin     f1 ori (sequence partly withheld): f1 bacteriophage origin of replication; arrow indicates direction of (+) strand synthesis
   3299..3628    +  promoter       SV40 promoter: SV40 enhancer and early promoter
   3695..4486    +  CDS            neo: KKA2_KLEPN - Also known as kan, nptII. Experimental evidence at protein level: Swiss-Prot protein existence level 1. Resistance to kanamycin, neomycin, paromomycin, ribostamycin, butirosin and gentamicin B. From Klebsiella pneumoniae.
   4510..4668    +  CDS            ble (fragment): BLE_KLEPN - Experimental evidence at protein level: Swiss-Prot protein existence level 1. Binding protein with a strong affinity to the bleomycin family of antibiotics. Binds to CL990; an antimitotic-antibiotic compound. From Klebsiella pneumoniae.
   4663..4784    +  polyA_signal   SV40 poly(A) signal: SV40 polyadenylation signal
   4857..4873    -  protein_bind   lac operator: The lac repressor binds to the lac operator to inhibit transcription in E. coli. This inhibition can be relieved by adding lactose or isopropyl-β-D-thiogalactopyranoside (IPTG). lac repressor encoded by lacI
   4881..4911    -  promoter       lac promoter: promoter for the E. coli lac operon
   4926..4947    -  protein_bind   CAP binding site: CAP binding activates transcription in the presence of cAMP. E. coli catabolite activator protein
   4960..5052    -  CDS            lacI (fragment): lac repressor; lacI; The lac repressor binds to the lac operator to inhibit transcription in E. coli. This inhibition can be relieved by adding lactose or isopropyl-β-D-thiogalactopyranoside (IPTG).
   5235..5823    -  rep_origin     ori: high-copy-number ColE1/pMB1/pBR322/pUC origin of replication
   5994..818     -  CDS            AmpR (across the origin): β-lactamase; bla; confers resistance to ampicillin, carbenicillin, and related antibiotics
