[The description below was written by a language model from this plasmid's Addgene catalogue record and pLannotate feature annotations shown in this document.]
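Description:
pCDNA3.1-SNAPf is a mammalian expression plasmid of about 6.0 kb, built on a backbone recorded as pCLAP with a pcDNA3.1-type layout. It is maintained in E. coli at high copy through a ColE1/pUC-type origin and selected with ampicillin via the β-lactamase gene and its own promoter. An f1 origin is also present, which in principle permits single-stranded DNA production. For selection in mammalian cells, an SV40 enhancer/early promoter drives the neomycin phosphotransferase gene, terminated by an SV40 polyadenylation signal, so that stable transfectants can be selected with G418.

The payload is a synthetic open reading frame of roughly 670 bp encoding SNAPf followed by a His tag and a FLAG epitope. The annotation software labels the main coding segment as a fragment of human MGMT, which is expected because SNAP-tag variants are engineered from this O6-alkylguanine-DNA alkyltransferase; the enzyme's suicide transfer chemistry is what allows covalent, irreversible labelling with benzylguanine-linked fluorophores or other substrates. A short match to a FLAG repeat lies just downstream; the His tag is stated in the catalogue fields but not separately annotated. Expression is driven by the human CMV immediate-early enhancer and promoter and terminated by the bovine growth hormone polyadenylation signal, and a T7 promoter between CMV and the coding sequence would allow in vitro transcription. Several small annotated fragments (HIV-1 LTR, ble, lacI, bom) appear to be short backbone remnants or similarity matches rather than functional elements.

The insert was assembled by ligation-independent cloning, and the tag is listed as C-terminal on the backbone. The stated purpose is mammalian expression of the SNAPf-His-FLAG protein, which can be labelled, affinity purified and detected by its epitope.
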