Addgene plasmid #200788: pCDNA3.1-SNAPf
Purpose: For the mammalian expression of SNAPf-HisTag-FLAG fusion protein.
Depositing lab: Alison Twelvetrees. Depositing organization: University of Sheffield. Publication: Kinesin-1 is highly flexible and adopts an open conformation in the absence of cargo. Smith ER, Turner ED, Abdelhamid MAS, Craggs TD, Twelvetrees AE. iScience. 2026 Feb 2;29(3):114875. doi: 10.1016/j.isci.2026.114875. eCollection 2026 Mar 20. PubMed 41732280.
Backbone
  Vector backbone: pCLAP
  Backbone size w/o insert (bp): 5365
  Vector type: Mammalian Expression
  Selectable markers: Neomycin (select with G418)
Growth in bacteria
  Bacterial resistance: Ampicillin, 100 μg/mL
  Growth temperature: 37°C
  Growth strain: DH5alpha
  Copy number: High Copy
Gene/Insert
  Gene/Insert name: SNAPf-HisTag-FLAG
  Species: Synthetic
  Insert size (bp): 674
  Promoter: CMV & T7
  Tag / fusion protein: SNAPf (C terminal on backbone)
  Cloning method: Ligation Independent Cloning
  Sequencing primers: 5′ CMV; 3′ BGHrev
Terms and licenses: Academic/Nonprofit Terms; Industry Terms: Not Available to Industry
Depositor comments: Please visit https://doi.org/10.1101/2024.12.20.629623 for bioRxiv preprint.
How to cite: pCDNA3.1-SNAPf was a gift from Alison Twelvetrees (Addgene plasmid # 200788 ; http://n2t.net/addgene:200788 ; RRID:Addgene_200788)
